Addgene plasmid #71071: pFOSGE_CUS1F03
Purpose: Gateway entry clone
Depositing lab: Alexander Stark. Depositing organization: Research Institute of Molecular Pathology (IMP). Publication: Transcriptional regulators form diverse groups with context-dependent regulatory functions. Stampfel G, Kazmar T, Frank O, Wienerroither S, Reiter F, Stark A. Nature. 2015 Nov 9. doi: 10.1038/nature15545. PubMed 26550828.
Backbone
  Vector backbone: pDONR221
  Backbone manufacturer: Invitrogen
  Backbone size w/o insert (bp): 4762
  Vector type: Gateway entry vector
Growth in bacteria
  Bacterial resistance: Kanamycin, 50 μg/mL
  Growth temperature: 37°C
  Growth strain: DH5alpha
  Copy number: High Copy
Gene/Insert
  Gene/Insert name: Su(var)205 (alt names: FBgn0003607; CG8409, FBtr0079635)
  Species: D. melanogaster (fly)
  Insert size (bp): 618
  Entrez Gene: Su(var)205 (a.k.a. Dmel_CG8409, CBX5, CG8409, DmHP-1, DmHP1, Dmel\CG8409, E(var)29, E(var)29A, FBgn0003607, HP-1, HP1, HP1-VS, HP1A, HP1a, HP1alpha, Hp1, Hp1a, SU(VAR)205, Su(Var)2-5, Su(Var)205, Su(var), Su(var)2-05, Su(var)2-5, Su(var)2-501, Su(var)29A, Su(var)[205], Su-var(2)5, Su[Var]205, Su[var]205, Sur(var)205, Suvar(2)5, Suvar2-5, dHP-1a, dHP1, dHP1a, hp1, hp1a, su(var)205)
  Cloning method: Gateway Cloning
  Sequencing primers: 5′ M13-F20; 3′ M13R
Terms and licenses: Academic/Nonprofit Terms; Industry Terms: Not Available to Industry
How to cite: pFOSGE_CUS1F03 was a gift from Alexander Stark (Addgene plasmid # 71071 ; http://n2t.net/addgene:71071 ; RRID:Addgene_71071)
