[The description below was written by a language model from this plasmid's Addgene catalogue record.]
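Description:
pFOSGE_CUS1F03 is a Gateway entry clone built on the commercial pDONR221 donor backbone, carrying the Drosophila melanogaster gene Su(var)205, better known as HP1a (Heterochromatin Protein 1a; CG8409). The 618 bp insert corresponds to the transcript listed in the record (FBtr0079635), a size consistent with the coding sequence alone, though the record does not say whether a stop codon is retained or whether any mutations or tags are present. The plasmid is maintained in standard E. coli cloning strains such as DH5alpha as a high-copy plasmid under kanamycin selection.

As an entry vector it is not an expression construct. The record lists no promoter, tag or reporter driving the insert, and no feature table was provided. In a pDONR221-derived entry clone, the insert normally replaces the donor vector's counter-selectable cassette through a BP recombination reaction and ends up flanked by attL sites. These sites allow the open reading frame to be moved in a defined orientation and reading frame into any compatible attR-containing destination vector by an LR reaction. M13 forward and reverse primer sites flank the cloning region and are used to verify the insert by sequencing.

The clone appears to belong to a larger collection of fly ORF entry clones, associated with a study of how transcriptional regulators and cofactors show context-dependent regulatory functions. Its use is as a source of the HP1a ORF for shuttling into destination vectors, for example for fusion-protein or expression experiments in Drosophila cells. The specific downstream vectors are not stated in the record.
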