>Addgene plasmid #71071 | pFOSGE_CUS1F03 | depositor partial sequence | sequence record 127013 | insert
ATGGGCAAGAAAATCGACAACCCTGAGAGCTCGGCAAAGGTTTCCGATGCCGAAGAGGAGGAGGAGGAGT
ACGCCGTGGAAAAGATCATCGACAGGCGGGTGCGCAAGGGAAAGGTGGAGTACTATCTGAAATGGAAGGG
CTATCCCGAAACTGAGAACACGTGGGAGCCGGAGAACAATCTCGACTGCCAGGATCTTATCCAGCAGTAC
GAGGCGAGCCGCAAGGATGAGGAGAAGTCAGCCGCCTCCAAGAAGGATCGACCCAGCAGCAGCGCCAAGG
CCAAGGAAACTCAAGGACGCGCCAGCAGTTCGACGTCCACAGCAAGCAAGCGAAAGTCCGAAGAACCAAC
AGCGCCCTCTGGCAATAAATCAAAACGTACCACAGATGCGGAGCAGGACACCATTCCCGTTTCAGGATCT
ACCGGATTCGATCGCGGCCTGGAGGCCGAAAAGATCTTGGGTGCCTCCGACAATAATGGCCGCCTGACAT
TCCTCATTCAGTTCAAAGGCGTGGACCAAGCAGAAATGGTGCCCTCCTCAGTGGCCAATGAAAAAATCCC
ACGAATGGTAATCCACTTCTACGAAGAGCGCCTATCCTGGTACTCTGATAATGAAGAT
