>Addgene plasmid #71071 | pFOSGE_CUS1F03 | addgene partial sequence | sequence record 130962 | M13-F20 5'-TGTAAAACGACGGCCAGT-3'
ATTTTATTTTGACTGATAGTGACCTGTTCGTTGCAACAAATTGATGAGCAATGCTTTTTTATAATGCCAA
CTTTGTACAAAAAAGCAGGCTTCATGGGCAAGAAAATCGACAACCCTGAGAGCTCGGCAAAGGTTTCCGA
TGCCGAAGAGGAGGAGGAGGAGTACGCCGTGGAAAAGATCATCGACAGGCGGGTGCGCAAGGGAAAGGTG
GAGTACTATCTGAAATGGAAGGGCTATCCCGAAACTGAGAACACGTGGGAGCCGGAGAACAATCTCGACT
GCCAGGATCTTATCCAGCAGTACGAGGCGAGCCGCAAGGATGAGGAGAAGTCAGCCGCCTCCAAGAAGGA
TCGACCCAGCAGCAGCGCCAAGGCCAAGGAAACTCAAGGACGCGCCAGCAGTTCGACGTCCACAGCAAGC
AAGCGAAAGTCCGAAGAACCAACAGCGCCCTCTGGCAATAAATCAAAACGTACCACAGATGCGGAGCAGG
ACACCATTCCCGTTTCAGGATCTACCGGATTCGATCGCGGCCTGGAGGCCGAAAAGATCTTGGGTGCCTC
CGACAATAATGGCCGCCTGACATTCCTCATTCAGTTCAAAGGCGTGGACCAAGCAGAAATGGTGCCCTCC
TCAGTGGCCAATGAAAAAATCCCACGAATGGTAATCCACTTCTACGAAGAGCGCCTATCCTGGTACTCTG
ATAATGAAGATGACCCAGCTTTCTTGTACAAAGTTGGCATTATAAGA
