>Addgene plasmid #71071 | pFOSGE_CUS1F03 | addgene partial sequence | sequence record 130963 | M13-Rev 5'-CAGGAAACAGCTATGACC-3'
ATAATGATTTTATTTTGACTGATAGTGACCTGTTCGTTGCAACAAATTGATAAGCAATGCTTTCTTATAA
TGCCAACTTTGTACAAGAAAGCTGGGTCATCTTCATTATCAGAGTACCAGGATAGGCGCTCTTCGTAGAA
GTGGATTACCATTCGTGGGATTTTTTCATTGGCCACTGAGGAGGGCACCATTTCTGCTTGGTCCACGCCT
TTGAACTGAATGAGGAATGTCAGGCGGCCATTATTGTCGGAGGCACCCAAGATCTTTTCGGCCTCCAGGC
CGCGATCGAATCCGGTAGATCCTGAAACGGGAATGGTGTCCTGCTCCGCATCTGTGGTACGTTTTGATTT
ATTGCCAGAGGGCGCTGTTGGTTCTTCGGACTTTCGCTTGCTTGCTGTGGACGTCGAACTGCTGGCGCGT
CCTTGAGTTTCCTTGGCCTTGGCGCTGCTGCTGGGTCGATCCTTCTTGGAGGCGGCTGACTTCTCCTCAT
CCTTGCGGCTCGCCTCGTACTGCTGGATAAGATCCTGGCAGTCGAGATTGTTCTCCGGCTCCCACGTGTT
CTCAGTTTCGGGATAGCCCTTCCATTTCAGATAGTACTCCACCTTTCCCTTG
